>Addgene plasmid #213363 | OXGR1-DuET | addgene full sequence | sequence record 430918 | Addgene NGS Result
GATAAAGTTGCAGGACCACTTCTGCGCTCGGCCCTTCCGGCTGGCTGGTTTATTGCTGATAAATCTGGAG
CCGGTGAGCGTGGGTCTCGCGGTATCATTGCAGCACTGGGGCCAGATGGTAAGCCCTCCCGTATCGTAGT
TATCTACACGACGGGGAGTCAGGCAACTATGGATGAACGAAATAGACAGATCGCTGAGATAGGTGCCTCA
CTGATTAAGCATTGGTAACTGTCAGACCAAGTTTACTCATATATACTTTAGATTGATTTAAAACTTCATT
TTTAATTTAAAAGGATCTAGGTGAAGATCCTTTTTGATAATCTCATGACCAAAATCCCTTAACGTGAGTT
TTCGTTCCACTGAGCGTCAGACCCCGTAGAAAAGATCAAAGGATCTTCTTGAGATCCTTTTTTTCTGCGC
GTAATCTGCTGCTTGCAAACAAAAAAACCACCGCTACCAGCGGTGGTTTGTTTGCCGGATCAAGAGCTAC
CAACTCTTTTTCCGAAGGTAACTGGCTTCAGCAGAGCGCAGATACCAAATACCGTTCTTCTAGTGTAGCC
GTAGTTAGGCCACCACTTCAAGAACTCTGTAGCACCGCCTACATACCTCGCTCTGCTAATCCTGTTACCA
GTGGCTGCTGCCAGTGGCGATAAGTCGTGTCTTACCGGGTTGGACTCAAGACGATAGTTACCGGATAAGG
CGCAGCGGTCGGGCTGAACGGGGGGTTCGTGCACACAGCCCAGCTTGGAGCGAACGACCTACACCGAACT
GAGATACCTACAGCGTGAGCTATGAGAAAGCGCCACGCTTCCCGAAGGGAGAAAGGCGGACAGGTATCCG
GTAAGCGGCAGGGTCGGAACAGGAGAGCGCACGAGGGAGCTTCCAGGGGGAAACGCCTGGTATCTTTATA
GTCCTGTCGGGTTTCGCCACCTCTGACTTGAGCGTCGATTTTTGTGATGCTCGTCAGGGGGGCGGAGCCT
ATGGAAAAACGCCAGCAACGCGGCCTTTTTACGGTTCCTGGCCTTTTGCTGGCCTTTTGCTCACATGTTC
TTTCCTGCGTTATCCCCTGATTCTGTGGATAACCGTATTACCGCCTTTGAGTGAGCTGATACCGCTCGCC
GCAGCCGAACGACCGAGCGCAGCGAGTCAGTGAGCGAGGAAGCGGAAGAGCGCCCAATACGCAAACCGCC
TCTCCCCGCGCGTTGGCCGATTCATTAATGCAGCTGGCACGACAGGTTTCCCGACTGGAAAGCGGGCAGT
GAGCGCAACGCAATTAATGTGAGTTAGCTCACTCATTAGGCACCCCAGGCTTTACACTTTATGCTTCCGG
CTCGTATGTTGTGTGGAATTGTGAGCGGATAACAATTTCACACAGGAAACAGCTATGACCATGATTACGC
CAAGCTCTAGCTAGAGGTCGACGGTATACAGACATGATAAGATACATTGATGAGTTTGGACAAACCACAA
CTAGAATGCAGTGAAAAAAATGCTTTATTTGTGAAATTTGTGATGCTATTGCTTTATTTGTAACCATTAT
AAGCTGCAATAAACAAGTTGGGGTGGGCGAAGAACTCCAGCATGAGATCCCCGCGCTGGAGGATCATCCA
GCCGGCGTCCCGGAAAACGATTCCGAAGCCCAACCTTTCATAGAAGGCGGCGGTGGAATCGAAATCTCGT
GATGGCAGGTTGGGCGTCGCTTGGTCGGTCATTTCGAACCCCAGAGTCCCGCTCAGAAGAACTCGTCAAG
AAGGCGATAGAAGGCGATGCGCTGCGAATCGGGAGCGGCGATACCGTAAAGCACGAGGAAGCGGTCAGCC
CATTCGCCGCCAAGCTCTTCAGCAATATCACGGGTAGCCAACGCTATGTCCTGATAGCGGTCCGCCACAC
CCAGCCGGCCACAGTCGATGAATCCAGAAAAGCGGCCATTTTCCACCATGATATTCGGCAAGCAGGCATC
GCCATGGGTCACGACGAGATCCTCGCCGTCGGGCATGCGCGCCTTGAGCCTGGCGAACAGTTCGGCTGGC
GCGAGCCCCTGATGCTCTTCGTCCAGATCATCCTGATCGACAAGACCGGCTTCCATCCGAGTACGTGCTC
GCTCGATGCGATGTTTCGCTTGGTGGTCGAATGGGCAGGTAGCCGGATCAAGCGTATGCAGCCGCCGCAT
TGCATCAGCCATGATGGATACTTTCTCGGCAGGAGCAAGGTGAGATGACAGGAGATCCTGCCCCGGCACT
TCGCCCAATAGCAGCCAGTCCCTTCCCGCTTCAGTGACAACGTCGAGCACAGCTGCGCAAGGAACGCCCG
TCGTGGCCAGCCACGATAGCCGCGCTGCCTCGTCCTGCAGTTCATTCAGGGCACCGGACAGGTCGGTCTT
GACAAAAAGAACCGGGCGCCCCTGCGCTGACAGCCGGAACACGGCGGCATCAGAGCAGCCGATTGTCTGT
TGTGCCCAGTCATAGCCGAATAGCCTCTCCACCCAAGCGGCCGGAGAACCTGCGTGCAATCCATCTTGTT
CAATCATGCGAAACGATCCTCATCCTGTCTCTTGATCAGATCCGAAAATGGATATACAAGCTCCCGGGAG
CTTTTTGCAAAAGCCTAGGCCTCCAAAAAAGCCTCCTCACTACTTCTGGAATAGCTCAGAGGCAGAGGCG
GCCTCGGCCTCTGCATAAATAAAAAAAATTAGTCAGCCATGGGGCGGAGAATGGGCGGAACTGGGCGGAG
TTAGGGGCGGGATGGGCGGAGTTAGGGGCGGGACTATGGTTGCTGACTAATTGAGATGCATGCTTTGCAT
ACTTCTGCCTGCTGGGGAGCCTGGGGACTTTCCACACCTGGTTGCTGACTAATTGAGATGCATGCTTTGC
ATACTTCTGCCTGCTGGGGAGCCTGGGGACTTTCCACACCCTAACTGACACACATTCCACAGAATTAATT
CGCGTTAAATTTTTGTTAAATCAGCTCATTTTTTAACCAATAGGCCGAAATCGGCAAAATCCCTTATAAA
TCAAAAGAATAGACCGAGATAGGGT
[37 nt withheld, positions 3036-3072]
AAAGAACGTGGACTCCAACGTCAAAGG
[49 nt withheld, positions 3100-3148]
T
[91 nt withheld, positions 3150-3240]
G
[124 nt withheld, positions 3242-3365]
GGGGATACCCCCTAGAGCCCCAGCTGGTTCTTTCCGCCTCAGAAGCCATAGAGCCCACCGCATCCCCAGC
ATGCCTGCTATTGTCTTCCCAATCCTCCCCCTTGCTGTCCTGCCCCACCCCACCCCCCAGAATAGAATGA
CACCTACTCAGACAATGCGATGCAATTTCCTCATTTTATTAGGAAAGGACAGTGGGAGTGGCACCTTCCA
GGGTCAAGGAAGGCACGGGGGAGGGGCAAACAACAGATGGCTGGCAACTAGAAGGCACAGTCGAGGCTGA
TCAGCGGGTTTAAACGGGCCCTCTAGATTAGGCAGGGGCCACCTGAGAAGTCTCGGTCTTAGACACGGTG
GTGCTGGCCTCATCGAATTCACCGGTGCGTCCACCGGTATCGATGGGGTTGTTGCTATAGGAAATCTTCT
TCGCCTGCTCCAGATTGCCACTTACCTTGCACCGCACGGTGCTGCAAACGGCCTGCTGGAAGTTATCAGA
AACCACGACATAGAGCAACAAATTGCCGAATGTGTTCAGGGCCGCCAGAGGCCTAGACACAATATATGCC
TCGTGGATCTGGTTCTCTATACTACAAGAGATTGAGAGCAGCCGACTTTCGATTCGTATGACTCGGAGAA
TGTGAAATGGCAGGAAGCAAACGTAGAAAGCGAGAAGCAGCAGAATGGTGAGTCGGCGGGCCTTCTGCTT
CAGACATGAGTCAGTCTGCAGTCCGTGTGTCAGGGTATGGATGATAGTAGTATAACACAAAGTGACAATC
ACCAGCGGCAGGCAAAATGTAGTGGCGGTCAGAATCAGGTTATACCATTTTATTGTGTTCAGTTCGTCGG
AACTTGTCAGGTCCAAGCATGCGGATCTATTCGTGCGATTGGTTGACGTGATCAGAAAGGTCATGGGGAT
CACCGCGACAAGTGAAATGATCCACACCACAGCACAGGCGACCACGGCACATCTAGTTTTGTGGATGCTG
AAACAGGACATCGGGTGGATGATGACGCAATATCTGAAGATGCTGAAGCATGTAAGGAACAAAATGGAGG
AGTAGAGGTTAAAGTGGAAACTAAAGCGAATAAATTTACACATGAAATCACCGAAAATCCAGTTTTCTCC
GCTTGCGTAATAATGAATCAGGAATGGCAAGCTGGTCAAATACAGCAGGTCGGTACAAGCCAGGTTCAAC
ATAATGATCGTGCTGGATTTCCAAGGTCGCATCTTGAAGATGTATGTGGATATAACCACAGCGTTCCCAG
GGAATCCAACGAGAAAGATGATCCCATAAATCACGGGCAGGTAATGCATCTTGAGGGGAATATTCTCATC
AGTGCAATTCCCGAAGGCAGCAGCGTAATCAGGGAAATCGCTGGCGTTAGCCAGATAGTCCAGAGGCTCG
TTCATATCGATGCTGGCGTCATCATCGTCCTTGTAGTCGGCGAATACCAGGCAGAAGATGTAGCTCAGGG
CGATGATCGTCTTCATGGTGGCGCGGCCGCTAAGCTTAAGTTTAAACGCTAGCCAGCTTGGGTCTCCCTA
TAGTGAGTCGTATTAATTTCGATAAGCCAGTAAGCAGTGGGTTCTCTAGTTAGCCAGAGAGCTCTGCTTA
TATAGACCTCCCACCGTACACGCCTACCGCCCATTTGCGTCAATGGGGCGGAGTTGTTACGACATTTTGG
AAAGTCCCGTTGATTTTGGTGCCAAAACAAACTCCCATTGACGTCAATGGGGTGGAGACTTGGAAATCCC
CGTGAGTCAAACCGCTATCCACGCCCATTGATGTACTGCCAAAACCGCATCACCATGGTAATAGCGATGA
CTAATACGTAGATGTACTGCCAAGTAGGAAAGTCCCATAAGGTCATGTACTGGGCATAATGCCAGGCGGG
CCATTTACCGTCATTGACGTCAATAGGGGGCGTACTTGGCATATGATACACTTGATGTACTGCCAAGTGG
GCAGTTTACCGTAAATACTCCACCCATTGACGTCAATGGAAAGTCCCTATTGGCGTTACTATGGGAACAT
ACGTCATTATTGACGTCAATGGGCGGGGGTCGTTGGGCGGTCAGCCAGGCGGGCCATTTACCGTAAGTTA
TGTAACGCGGAACTCCATATATGGGCTATGAACTAATGACCCCGTAATTGATTACTATTAATAACTAGTC
AATAATCAATGTCAACGCGTATATCTGGCCCGTACATCGCGAAGCAGCGCAAAACGCCTAACCCTAAGCA
GATTCTTCATGCAAATGTCGGTCAAGCCTTGCCTTGTTGTAGCTTAAATTTTGCTCGCGCACTACTCAGC
GACCTCCAACACACAAGCAGGGAGCAGATACTGGCTTAACTATGCGGCATCAGAGCAGATTGTACTGAGA
GTGCACCATAGGGGATCGGGAGATCTCCCGATCCGTCGACGTCAGGTGGCACTTTTCGGGGAAATGTGCG
CGGAACCCCTATTTGTTTATTTTTCTAAATACATTCAAATATGTATCCGCTCATGAGACAATAACCCTGA
TAAATGCTTCAATAATATTGAAAAAGGAAGAGTATGAGTATTCAACATTTCCGTGTCGCCCTTATTCCCT
TTTTTGCGGCATTTTGCCTTCCTGTTTTTGCTCACCCAGAAACGCTGGTGAAAGTAAAAGATGCTGAAGA
TCAGTTGGGTGCACGAGTGGGTTACATCGAACTGGATCTCAACAGCGGTAAGATCCTTGAGAGTTTTCGC
CCCGAAGAACGTTTTCCAATGATGAGCACTTTTAAAGTTCTGCTATGTGGCGCGGTATTATCCCGTATTG
ACGCCGGGCAAGAGCAACTCGGTCGCCGCATACACTATTCTCAGAATGACTTGGTTGAGTACTCACCAGT
CACAGAAAAGCATCTTACGGATGGCATGACAGTAAGAGAATTATGCAGTGCTGCCATAACCATGAGTGAT
AACACTGCGGCCAACTTACTTCTGACAACGATCGGAGGACCGAAGGAGCTAACCGCTTTTTTGCACAACA
TGGGGGATCATGTAACTCGCCTTGATCGTTGGGAACCGGAGCTGAATGAAGCCATACCAAACGACGAGCG
TGACACCACGATGCCTGTAGCAATGGCAACAACGTTGCGCAAACTATTAACTGGCGAACTACTTACTCTA
GCTTCCCGGCAACAATTAATAGACTGGATGGAGGCG
Features (pLannotate 1.2.2; 21 found; start..end, strand, type, name):
    399..987     +  rep_origin     ori: high-copy-number ColE1/pMB1/pBR322/pUC origin of replication
   1170..1262    +  CDS            lacI (fragment): lac repressor; lacI; The lac repressor binds to the lac operator to inhibit transcription in E. coli. This inhibition can be relieved by adding lactose or isopropyl-β-D-thiogalactopyranoside (IPTG).
   1275..1296    +  protein_bind   CAP binding site: CAP binding activates transcription in the presence of cAMP. E. coli catabolite activator protein
   1311..1341    +  promoter       lac promoter: promoter for the E. coli lac operon
   1349..1365    +  protein_bind   lac operator: The lac repressor binds to the lac operator to inhibit transcription in E. coli. This inhibition can be relieved by adding lactose or isopropyl-β-D-thiogalactopyranoside (IPTG). lac repressor encoded by lacI
   1438..1559    -  polyA_signal   SV40 poly(A) signal: SV40 polyadenylation signal
   1554..1712    -  CDS            ble (fragment): BLE_KLEPN - Experimental evidence at protein level: Swiss-Prot protein existence level 1. Binding protein with a strong affinity to the bleomycin family of antibiotics. Binds to CL990; an antimitotic-antibiotic compound. From Klebsiella pneumoniae.
   1736..2527    -  CDS            neo: KKA2_KLEPN - Also known as kan, nptII. Experimental evidence at protein level: Swiss-Prot protein existence level 1. Resistance to kanamycin, neomycin, paromomycin, ribostamycin, butirosin and gentamicin B. From Klebsiella pneumoniae.
   2594..2923    -  promoter       SV40 promoter: SV40 enhancer and early promoter
   2937..3365    -  rep_origin     f1 ori (sequence partly withheld): f1 bacteriophage origin of replication; arrow indicates direction of (+) strand synthesis
   3386..3407    -  promoter       SV40 promoter (fragment): SV40 enhancer and early promoter
   3411..3635    -  polyA_signal   bGH poly(A) signal: bovine growth hormone polyadenylation signal
   3760..4770    -  CDS            OXGR1: OXGR1_HUMAN - Also known as GPR80, GPR99, P2RY15, P2Y15. Experimental evidence at transcript level: Swiss-Prot protein existence level 2. Receptor for alpha-ketoglutarate. Seems to act exclusively through a G(q)-mediated pathway (By similarity). From Homo sapiens (Human).
   4783..4803    -  CDS            3xFLAG (fragment): three tandem FLAG® epitope tags
   4902..4920    -  promoter       T7 promoter: promoter for bacteriophage T7 RNA polymerase
   4936..4969    -  LTR            5' LTR (truncated) (fragment): truncated 5' long terminal repeat (LTR) from HIV-1
   4965..5168    -  promoter       CMV promoter: human cytomegalovirus (CMV) immediate early promoter
   5169..5548    -  enhancer       CMV enhancer: human cytomegalovirus immediate early enhancer
   5703..5755    +  misc_feature   bom (fragment): basis of mobility region from pBR322
   5814..5918    +  promoter       AmpR promoter: bla
   5919..228     +  CDS            AmpR (across the origin): β-lactamase; bla; confers resistance to ampicillin, carbenicillin, and related antibiotics
