[The description below was written by a language model from this plasmid's Addgene catalogue record and pLannotate feature annotations shown in this document.]
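Description:
OXGR1-DuET is a mammalian expression plasmid built on the pcDNA 3.1 (+) backbone that carries the human oxoglutarate receptor 1 gene (OXGR1, also known as GPR80, GPR99 or P2Y15), a class A G protein-coupled receptor that responds to alpha-ketoglutarate. The plasmid is about 6.6 kb and is maintained in E. coli at high copy number through a ColE1/pUC-type origin, with ampicillin selection provided by the β-lactamase gene. An f1 phage origin is also present. For selection in mammalian cells, the backbone carries a neomycin/kanamycin phosphotransferase gene driven by the SV40 enhancer/early promoter and terminated by an SV40 polyadenylation signal.

The receptor coding sequence sits downstream of the human CMV immediate-early enhancer and promoter and is followed by the bovine growth hormone polyadenylation signal. A T7 promoter lies between the CMV promoter and the insert and could be used for in vitro transcription. In the DuET design, the receptor is preceded by a cleavable hemagglutinin signal peptide and an N-terminal FLAG epitope, and it ends with a C-terminal 1D4 epitope. The automated annotation detects the FLAG sequence (as a partial match to 3xFLAG) just upstream of the OXGR1 reading frame, but it does not label the signal peptide or the 1D4 tag, which are known only from the catalogue description. Short hits to lacI, ble, an HIV-1 LTR and bom appear to be fragmentary backbone matches rather than functional elements. The two flanking epitopes allow the expressed receptor to be captured and detected independently. According to the record, the construct is optimised for expression in mammalian cells and for proteomics studies, and the associated work used such constructs in multiplexed selectivity screening of anti-GPCR antibodies.
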