Addgene plasmid #213363: OXGR1-DuET
Purpose: The DuET construct encodes the named human GPCR engineered with a cleaved hemagglutinin signal peptide, a 5' FLAG and a 3' 1D4 epitope tag optimized for expression in mammalian cells and proteomics studies.
Depositing lab: Thomas Sakmar. Depositing organization: Rockefeller University. Publication: Multiplexed selectivity screening of anti-GPCR antibodies. Dahl L, Kotliar IB, Bendes A, Dodig-Crnkovic T, Fromm S, Elofsson A, Uhlen M, Sakmar TP, Schwenk JM. Sci Adv. 2023 May 3;9(18):eadf9297. doi: 10.1126/sciadv.adf9297. Epub 2023 May 3. PubMed 37134173.
Backbone
  Vector backbone: pcDNA 3.1 (+)
  Vector type: Mammalian Expression
Growth in bacteria
  Bacterial resistance: Ampicillin, 100 μg/mL
  Growth temperature: 37°C
  Growth strain: DH5alpha
  Copy number: High Copy
Gene/Insert
  Gene/Insert name: OXGR1 (alt names: Oxoglutarate receptor 1; aKGR, GPR80, GPR99, P2RY15, P2Y15)
  Species: H. sapiens (human)
  Entrez Gene: OXGR1 (a.k.a. GPR80, GPR99, P2RY15, P2Y15, aKGR)
  Promoter: CMV, T7
  Tag / fusion protein: FLAG (N terminal on insert); 1D4 (C terminal on insert)
  Cloning method: Gibson Cloning
Terms and licenses: Academic/Nonprofit Terms; Industry Terms: Not Available to Industry
Depositor comments: Class: A, Family: Oxyglutarate. Ensembl ID: ENSG00000165621, Uniprot ID: Q96P68
How to cite: OXGR1-DuET was a gift from Thomas Sakmar (Addgene plasmid # 213363 ; http://n2t.net/addgene:213363 ; RRID:Addgene_213363)
